Addgene plasmid #235260: EF1a-mRuby2(miRE.FF5)-TS.FF6x1-bGH
Purpose: ComMAND open-loop circuit regulating mRuby2 with miRE-FF5
Depositing lab: Kate Galloway. Depositing organization: Massachusetts Institute of Technology. Publication: Model-guided design of microRNA-based gene circuits supports precise dosage of transgenic cargoes into diverse primary cells. Love KS, Johnstone CP, Peterman EL, Gaglione S, Birnbaum ME, Galloway KE. Cell Syst. 2025 Apr 22:101269. doi: 10.1016/j.cels.2025.101269. PubMed 40300600.
Backbone
  Vector backbone: pShip.USI (upstream inverted)
  Backbone manufacturer: Galloway lab
  Backbone size w/o insert (bp): 2046
  Vector type: Mammalian Expression, Synthetic Biology
Growth in bacteria
  Bacterial resistance: Kanamycin, 50 μg/mL
  Growth temperature: 30°C
  Growth strain: NEB Stable
  Copy number: High Copy
Gene/Insert
  Gene/Insert name: mRuby2
  Species: Entacmaea quadricolor
  Insert size (bp): 711
  Promoter: EF1a (human EF1a)
  Cloning method: Golden Gate
  Sequencing primers: 5′ CATCAGAGATTTTGAGACAC; 3′ gcgtttctacaaactcttcc
Resource information
  A portion of this plasmid was derived from a plasmid made by: Addgene #90236
Terms and licenses: Academic/Nonprofit Terms; Industry Terms: Not Available to Industry
Depositor comments: Alt name: pKG2998 ; Please visit https://doi.org/10.1101/2024.06.25.600629 for bioRxiv preprint.
How to cite: EF1a-mRuby2(miRE.FF5)-TS.FF6x1-bGH was a gift from Kate Galloway (Addgene plasmid # 235260 ; http://n2t.net/addgene:235260 ; RRID:Addgene_235260)
