[The description below was written by a language model from this plasmid's Addgene catalogue record and pLannotate feature annotations shown in this document.]
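Description:
EF1a-mRuby2(miRE.FF5)-TS.FF6x1-bGH is a mammalian expression and synthetic-biology plasmid of about 4.7 kb, assembled by Golden Gate cloning into the compact pShip.USI backbone. It is maintained in bacteria through a high-copy ColE1/pUC-type origin and a kanamycin resistance gene (aph(3')-Ia). Short rrnB T1 and T2 terminator elements in the backbone presumably help insulate the bacterial portion from the mammalian transcription unit.

The payload is a single transcription unit driven by the human EF1a promoter with its intron A, expressing the red fluorescent protein mRuby2 (from Entacmaea quadricolor) and ending in a bovine growth hormone polyadenylation signal. In the feature table the mRuby2 coding sequence appears as two fragments separated by a region that includes miR-30a-derived flanking sequence. This fits the construct name, which indicates a miRE-scaffold microRNA (FF5) embedded within the reporter gene, most likely in an intron-like interruption that is processed out of the transcript, although the annotation does not show the splice elements explicitly. The name also indicates a single copy of an FF6 target site (TS.FF6x1) between the coding sequence and the polyA signal, but this site is not annotated. A short match to a TRE3GV promoter fragment just upstream of mRuby2 is probably an incidental match to a 5' leader sequence rather than a functional Tet-responsive element.

The recorded purpose is a ComMAND open-loop circuit. Because the FF5 microRNA produced from the transcript does not match the FF6 target site, it should not silence its own mRNA. The plasmid therefore appears to serve as the unregulated comparison for closed-loop, microRNA-based feedforward designs intended to control transgene dosage in mammalian cells.
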