Features (pLannotate 1.2.2; 12 found; start..end, strand, type, name):
     68..95      -  terminator     rrnB T2 terminator: transcription terminator T2 from the E. coli rrnB gene
    227..270     +  terminator     rrnB T1 terminator: Escherichia coli rrnB; transcription terminator T1 from the E. coli rrnB gene
    438..1026    -  rep_origin     ori: high-copy-number ColE1/pMB1/pBR322/pUC origin of replication
   1116..1925    -  CDS            KanR: aminoglycoside phosphotransferase; aph(3')-Ia; confers resistance to kanamycin in bacteria or G418 (Geneticin®) in eukaryotes
   2065..2276    +  promoter       EF-1α core promoter: core promoter for human elongation factor EF-1α
   2277..2390    +  intron         EF-1α intron A (fragment): intron upstream of the start codon of human EF-1α
   3016..3219    +  intron         EF-1α intron A: truncated intron upstream of the start codon of human EF-1α
   3228..3262    +  promoter       TRE3GV promoter (fragment): 3rd-generation Tet-responsive promoter that can be activated by binding of Tet-On® 3G, optimized for retroviral and lentiviral vectors
   3289..3339    +  CDS            mRuby2 (fragment): mRuby2 is a basic (constitutively fluorescent) red fluorescent protein published in 2012, derived from Entacmaea quadricolor. It has moderate acid sensitivity.
   3598..3710    +  ncRNA          3' miR-30a: sequence downstream of the 71-nt precursor of the human miR-30a microRNA (Zeng et al., 2002) miRNA
   3752..4416    +  CDS            mRuby2 (fragment): monomeric red fluorescent protein derived from mRuby, with improved photophysical properties (Lam et al., 2012)
   4473..4697    +  polyA_signal   bGH poly(A) signal: bovine growth hormone polyadenylation signal
>Addgene plasmid #235260 | EF1a-mRuby2(miRE.FF5)-TS.FF6x1-bGH | addgene full sequence | sequence record 474152 | Addgene NGS Result
CGCTAGTAGACTGCAGGTGGGCCCGAGCTTAAGTAACTAACTAACAGGAAGAGTTTGTAGAAACGCAAAA
AGGCCATCCGTCAGGATGGCCTTCTGCTTAGTTTGATGCCTGGCAGTTTATGGCGGGCGTCCTGCCCGCC
ACCCTCCGGGCCGTTGCTTCACAACGTTCAAATCCGCTCCCGGCGGATTTGTCCTACTCAGGAGAGCGTT
CACCGACAAACAACAGATAAAACGAAAGGCCCAGTCTTCCGACTGAGCCTTTCGTTTTATTTGATGCCTG
GCAGTTCCCTACTCTCGCTTAGTAGTTAGACGTCCCCGAGATCCATGCTAGCGGTAATACGGTTATCCAC
AGAATCAGGGGATAACGCAGGAAAGAACATGTGAGCAAAAGGCCAGCAAAAGGCCAGGAACCGTAAAAAG
GCCGCGTTGCTGGCGTTTTTCCATAGGCTCCGCCCCCCTGACGAGCATCACAAAAATCGACGCTCAAGTC
AGAGGTGGCGAAACCCGACAGGACTATAAAGATACCAGGCGTTTCCCCCTGGAAGCTCCCTCGTGCGCTC
TCCTGTTCCGACCCTGCCGCTTACCGGATACCTGTCCGCCTTTCTCCCTTCGGGAAGCGTGGCGCTTTCT
CATAGCTCACGCTGTAGGTATCTCAGTTCGGTGTAGGTCGTTCGCTCCAAGCTGGGCTGTGTGCACGAAC
CCCCCGTTCAGCCCGACCGCTGCGCCTTATCCGGTAACTATCGTCTTGAGTCCAACCCGGTAAGACACGA
CTTATCGCCACTGGCAGCAGCCACTGGTAACAGGATTAGCAGAGCGAGGTATGTAGGCGGTGCTACAGAG
TTCTTGAAGTGGTGGCCTAACTACGGCTACACTAGAAGAACAGTATTTGGTATCTGCGCTCTGCTGAAGC
CAGTTACCTTCGGAAAAAGAGTTGGTAGCTCTTGATCCGGCAAACAAACCACCGCTGGTAGCGGTGGTTT
TTTTGTTTGCAAGCAGCAGATTACGCGCAGAAAAAAAGGATCTCAAGAAGATCCTTTGATCTTTTCTACG
GGGTCTGACGCTCAGTGGAACGGGGCCCAATCTGAATAATGTTACAACCAATTAACCAATTCTGATTAGA
AAAACTCATCGAGCATCAAATGAAACTGCAATTTATTCATATCAGGATTATCAATACCATATTTTTGAAA
AAGCCGTTTCTGTAATGAAGGAGAAAACTCACCGAGGCAGTTCCATAGGATGGCAAGATCCTGGTATCGG
TCTGCGATTCCGACTCGTCCAACATCAATACAACCTATTAATTTCCCCTCGTCAAAAATAAGGTTATCAA
GTGAGAAATCACCATGAGTGACGACTGAATCCGGTGAGAATGGCAAAAGTTTATGCATTTCTTTCCAGAC
TTGTTCAACAGGCCAGCCATTACGCTCGTCATCAAAATCACTCGCATCAACCAAACCGTTATTCATTCGT
GATTGCGCCTGAGCTAGACGAAATACGCGATCGCTGTTAAAAGGACAATTACAAACAGGAATCGAATGCA
ACCGGCGCAGGAACACTGCCAGCGCATCAACAATATTTTCACCTGAATCAGGATATTCTTCTAATACCTG
GAATGCTGTTTTTCCGGGGATCGCAGTGGTGAGTAACCATGCATCACCAGGAGTACGGATAAAATGCTTG
ATGGTCGGAAGAGGCATAAATTCCGTCAGCCAGTTTAGTCTGACCATCTCATCTGTAACATCATTGGCAA
CGCTACCTTTGCCATGTTTCAGAAACAACTCTGGCGCATCGGGCTTCCCATACAAGCGATAGATTGTCGC
ACCTGATTGCCCGACATTATCGCGAGCCCATTTATACCCATATAAATCAGCATCCATGTTGGAATTTAAT
CGCGGCCTCGACGTTTCCCGTTGAATATGGCTCATAACACCCCTTGTATTACTGTTTATGTAAGCAGACA
GTTTTATTGTTCATGATGATATATTTTTATCTTGTGCAATGTAACATCAGAGATTTTGAGACACGGGCAC
CTGCAGTCTTCGTACTGCTCCGGTGCCCGTCAGTGGGCAGAGCGCACATCGCCCACAGTCCCCGAGAAGT
TGGGGGGAGGGGTCGGCAATTGAACCGGTGCCTAGAGAAGGTGGCGCGGGGTAAACTGGGAAAGTGATGT
CGTGTACTGGCTCCGCCTTTTTCCCGAGGGTGGGGGAGAACCGTATATAAGTGCAGTAGTCGCCGTGAAC
GTTCTTTTTCGCAACGGGTTTGCCGCCAGAACACAGGTAAGTGCCGTGTGTGGTTCCCGCGGGCCTGGCC
TCTTTACGGGTTATGGCCCTTGCGTGCCTTGAATTACTTCCACGCCCCTGGCTGCAGTACGTGATTCTTG
ATCCCGAGCTTCGGGTTGGAAGTGGGTGGGAGAGTTCGAGGCCTTGCGCTTAAGGAGCCCCTTCGCCTCG
TGCTTGAGTTGAGGCCTGGCTTGGGCGCTGGGGCCGCCGCGTGCGAATCTGGTGGCACCTTCGCGCCTGT
CTCGCTGCTTTCGATAAGTCTCTAGCCATTTAAAATTTTTGATGACCTGCTGCGACGCTTTTTTTCTGGC
AAGATAGTCTTGTAAATGCGGGCCAAGATCTGCACACTGGTATTTCGGTTTTTGGGGCCGCGGGCGGCGA
CGGGGCCCGTGCGTCCCAGCGCACATGTTCGGCGAGGCGGGGCCTGCGAGCGCGGCCACCGAGAATCGGA
CGGGGGTAGTCTCAAGCTGGCCGGCCTGCTCTGGTGCCTGGCCTCGCGCCGCCGTGTATCGCCCCGCCCT
GGGCGGCAAGGCTGGCCCGGTCGGCACCAGTTGCGTGAGCGGAAAGATGGCCGCTTCCCGGCCCTGCTGC
AGGGAGCTCAAAATGGAGGACGCGGCGCTCGGGAGAGCGGGCGGGTGAGTCACCCACACAAAGGAAAAGG
GCCTTTCCGTCCTCAGCCGTCGCTTCATGTGACTCCACGGAGTACCGGGCGCCGTCCAGGCACCTCGATT
AGTTCTCGAGCTTTTGGAGTACGTCGTCTTTAGGTTGGGGGGAGGGGTTTTATGCGATGGAGTTTCCCCA
CACTGAGTGGGTGGAGACTGAAGTTAGGCCAGCTTGGCACTTGATGTAATTCTCCTTGGAATTTGCCCTT
TTTGAGTTTGGATCTTGGTTCATTCTCAAGCCTCAGACAGTGGTTCAAAGTTTTTTTCTTCCATTTCAGG
TGTCGTGAGAGCTCGTTTAGTGAACCGTCAGATCGCCTGGAGACGCCATCCACGCTGTAATGGCCACCAT
GGTGTCTAAGGGCGAAGAGCTGATCAAGGAAAATATGCGTATGAAGGTAAGTGTGCTCGCTTCGGCAGCA
CATATACTATGTTGAATGAGGCTTCAGTACTTTACAGAATCGTTGCCTGCACATCTTGGAAACACTTGCT
GGGATTACTTCTTCAGGGACTTCTTAACCCAACAGAAGGCTCGAGAAGGTATATTGCTGTTGACAGTGAG
CGAAGCACTCTGATTTGACAATTATAGTGAAGCCACAGATGTATAATTGTCAAATCAGAGTGCTTTGCCT
ACTGCCTCGGACTTCAAGGGGCTAGAATTCAAGGGGCTACTTTAGGAGCAATTATCTTGTTTACTAAAAC
TGAATACCTTGCTATCTCTTTGATACATTTTTACAAAGCTGAATTAAAATGGTATAAATTAAATCACTTT
TTTCAATTGTACTAACTTCGAGTCTTCTTTTTTTTTTTCACAGGTGGTCATGGAAGGTTCGGTCAACGGC
CACCAATTCAAATGCACAGGTGAAGGAGAAGGCAATCCGTACATGGGAACTCAAACCATGAGGATCAAAG
TCATCGAGGGAGGACCCCTGCCATTTGCCTTTGACATTCTTGCCACGTCGTTCATGTATGGCAGCCGTAC
TTTTATCAAGTACCCGAAAGGCATTCCTGATTTCTTTAAACAGTCCTTTCCTGAGGGTTTTACTTGGGAA
AGAGTTACGAGATACGAAGATGGTGGAGTCGTCACCGTCATGCAGGACACCAGCCTTGAGGATGGCTGTC
TCGTTTACCACGTCCAAGTCAGAGGGGTAAACTTTCCCTCCAATGGTCCCGTGATGCAGAAGAAGACCAA
GGGTTGGGAGCCTAATACAGAGATGATGTATCCAGCAGATGGTGGTCTGAGGGGATACACTCATATGGCA
CTGAAAGTTGATGGTGGTGGCCATCTGTCTTGCTCTTTCGTAACAACTTACAGGTCAAAAAAGACCGTCG
GGAACATCAAGATGCCCGGTATCCATGCCGTTGATCACCGCCTGGAAAGGTTAGAGGAAAGTGACAATGA
AATGTTCGTAGTACAACGCGAACACGCAGTTGCCAAGTTCGCCGGGCTTGGTGGTGGGATGGACGAGCTG
TACAAGTAACAACAAGCTTGTGGAACCAAAGAGATTCCTCATAAACCTAGGAGGAGTTGCACCTGTGCCT
TCTAGTTGCCAGCCATCTGTTGTTTGCCCCTCCCCCGTGCCTTCCTTGACCCTGGAAGGTGCCACTCCCA
CTGTCCTTTCCTAATAAAATGAGGAAATTGCATCGCATTGTCTGAGTAGGTGTCATTCTATTCTGGGGGG
TGGGGTGGGGCAGGACAGCAAGGGGGAGGATTGGGAAGACAATAGCAGGCATGCTGGGGATGCGGTGGGC
TCTATGG
